Addgene plasmid #213119: pTwist_Lenti_SFFV-ActA(1-584)-BFP-FKBP
Purpose: Expression of an ActA FKBP payload for MinDE recruitment circuits in mammalian cells
Depositing lab: Scott Coyle. Depositing organization: University of Wisconsin, Madison. Publication: A programmable reaction-diffusion system for spatiotemporal cell signaling circuit design. Rajasekaran R, Chang CC, Weix EWZ, Galateo TM, Coyle SM. Cell. 2023 Dec 27:S0092-8674(23)01339-9. doi: 10.1016/j.cell.2023.12.007. PubMed 38181787.
Backbone
  Vector backbone: pTwist SFFV
  Backbone manufacturer: Twist
  Backbone size w/o insert (bp): 5683
  Total vector size (bp): 8527
  Vector type: Mammalian Expression, Lentiviral
Growth in bacteria
  Bacterial resistance: Ampicillin, 100 μg/mL
  Growth temperature: 37°C
  Growth strain: NEB Stable
  Copy number: High Copy
Gene/Insert
  Gene/Insert name: ActA(1-584)-BFP-FKBP
  Species: Listeria monocytogenes
  Insert size (bp): 2844
  Entrez Gene: actA (a.k.a. lmo0204)
  Promoter: SFFV
  Cloning method: Unknown
  Sequencing primers: 5′ N/A; 3′ N/A
Resource information
  A portion of this plasmid was derived from a plasmid made by: Purchased from Twist Bioscience
Terms and licenses: Academic/Nonprofit Terms; Industry Terms: Not Available to Industry
How to cite: pTwist_Lenti_SFFV-ActA(1-584)-BFP-FKBP was a gift from Scott Coyle (Addgene plasmid # 213119 ; http://n2t.net/addgene:213119 ; RRID:Addgene_213119)
