[The description below was written by a language model from this plasmid's Addgene catalogue record and pLannotate feature annotations shown in this document.]
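Description:
pTwist_Lenti_SFFV-ActA(1-584)-BFP-FKBP is an 8.5 kb lentiviral transfer plasmid for mammalian expression, built on the Twist pTwist SFFV backbone. It is maintained in E. coli through a high-copy ColE1/pUC-type origin and selected with ampicillin (AmpR, followed by an rrnG terminator). An SV40 origin is also annotated in the backbone. The viral portion has a third-generation-style layout. A CMV enhancer/promoter drives a truncated HIV-1 5' LTR, followed by the Ψ packaging signal with an adjoining gag fragment, the Rev response element and the cPPT/CTS. The genome ends in a ΔU3 self-inactivating 3' LTR. This arrangement lets the genomic RNA be transcribed in producer cells, exported via Rev/RRE and packaged, while the integrated provirus lacks LTR promoter activity. The short Rev and nef fragments in the annotation are most likely residual HIV-1 sequence flanking these elements rather than functional genes. No WPRE and no mammalian selection marker are annotated.

The payload is a single fusion open reading frame driven by the internal spleen focus-forming virus (SFFV) LTR promoter. It consists of residues 1-584 of Listeria monocytogenes ActA, then TagBFP, then human FKBP12. ActA is the bacterial virulence factor that nucleates host actin assembly. TagBFP provides a blue fluorescent readout of expression and localisation. FKBP12 is a domain widely used for chemically induced dimerisation, although the record does not name its binding partner or the inducer. According to the depositor, the construct supplies an ActA-FKBP payload for MinDE recruitment circuits in mammalian cells, presumably so that actin-assembly activity can be recruited to MinDE-based reaction-diffusion patterns.
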