Features (pLannotate 1.2.2; 19 found; start..end, strand, type, name):
    441..541     +  CDS            Rev (fragment): human immunodeficiency virus 1 (HIV-1) Rev protein; rev; enhances nuclear export of unspliced and incompletely spliced viral mRNAs
    560..677     +  misc_feature   cPPT/CTS: central polypurine tract and central termination sequence of HIV-1
    773..1177    +  promoter       SFFV promoter: spleen focus-forming virus long terminal repeat (LTR) promoter
   1231..2967    +  CDS            actA (fragment): ACTA_LISMO - Also known as prtB. Experimental evidence at protein level: Swiss-Prot protein existence level 1. Virulence factor required for host cell microfilament interaction. It induces actin assembly around the bacteria to allow it to move within the cytoplasm. It is involved in the actin polymerization process. It seems to act as a nucleator that induces the reorganization of the actin cytoskeleton. From Listeria monocytogenes serovar 1/2a (strain ATCC BAA-679 / EGD-e).
   3013..3711    +  CDS            TagBFP: TagBFP is a basic (constitutively fluorescent) blue fluorescent protein published in 2008, derived from Entacmaea quadricolor. It is reported to be a very rapidly-maturing monomer with very low acid sensitivity.
   3745..4068    +  CDS            FKBP: human FK506-binding protein FKBP12
   4141..4209    +  CDS            nef (fragment): NEF_HV1Z2 - Experimental evidence at protein level: Swiss-Prot protein existence level 1. Extracellular Nef protein targets CD4(+) T-lymphocytes for apoptosis by interacting with CXCR4 surface receptors. From Human immunodeficiency virus type 1 group M subtype D (isolate Z2/CDC-Z34) (HIV-1).
   4211..4444    +  LTR            3' LTR (ΔU3): self-inactivating 3' long terminal repeat (LTR) from HIV-1
   4705..4840    +  rep_origin     SV40 ori: SV40 origin of replication
   4958..5546    -  rep_origin     ori: high-copy-number ColE1/pMB1/pBR322/pUC origin of replication
   5718..5782    -  CDS            bla(M) (fragment): β-lactamase lacking the signal sequence; bla(M); allows cytosolic expression of β-lactamase
   5908..6768    +  CDS            AmpR: β-lactamase; bla; confers resistance to ampicillin, carbenicillin, and related antibiotics
   6781..6917    +  terminator     rrnG terminator: transcription terminator from the E. coli ribosomal RNA rrnG operon (Albrechtsen et al., 1991)
   6994..7297    +  enhancer       CMV enhancer: human cytomegalovirus immediate early enhancer
   7298..7501    +  promoter       CMV promoter: human cytomegalovirus (CMV) immediate early promoter
   7516..7696    +  LTR            5' LTR (truncated): truncated 5' long terminal repeat (LTR) from HIV-1
   7740..7865    +  misc_feature   HIV-1 Ψ: packaging signal of human immunodeficiency virus type 1
   7849..8212    +  CDS            HIV-1 gag (fragment): gag protein from human immunodeficiency virus 1; gag
   8307..116     +  ncRNA          RRE (across the origin): Accession: RF00036 - HIV Rev response element
>Addgene plasmid #213119 | pTwist_Lenti_SFFV-ActA(1-584)-BFP-FKBP | addgene full sequence | sequence record 420339 | Addgene NGS Result
GCATCAAGCAGCTCCAGGCAAGAATCCTGGCTGTGGAAAGATACCTAAAGGATCAACAGCTCCTGGGGAT
TTGGGGTTGCTCTGGAAAACTCATTTGCACCACTGCTGTGCCTTGGAATGCTAGTTGGAGTAATAAATCT
CTGGAACAGATTTGGAATCACACGACCTGGATGGAGTGGGACAGAGAAATTAACAATTACACAAGCTTAA
TACACTCCTTAATTGAAGAATCGCAAAACCAGCAAGAAAAGAATGAACAAGAATTATTGGAATTAGATAA
ATGGGCAAGTTTGTGGAATTGGTTTAACATAACAAATTGGCTGTGGTATATAAAATTATTCATAATGATA
GTAGGAGGCTTGGTAGGTTTAAGAATAGTTTTTGCTGTACTTTCTATAGTGAATAGAGTTAGGCAGGGAT
ATTCACCATTATCGTTTCAGACCCACCTCCCAACCCCGAGGGGACCCGACAGGCCCGAAGGAATAGAAGA
AGAAGGTGGAGAGAGAGACAGAGACAGATCCATTCGATTAGTGAACGGATCTCGACGGTATCGGTTAACT
TTTAAAAGAAAAGGGGGGATTGGGGGGTACAGTGCAGGGGAAAGAATAGTAGACATAATAGCAACAGACA
TACAAACTAAAGAATTACAAAAACAAATTACAAAAATTCAAAATTTTGGCTCCCGATCGTTGCGTTACAC
ACACAATTACTGCTGATCGAGTGTAGCCTTCGAATGAAAGACCCCACCTGTAGGTTTGGCAAGATAGCTG
CAGTAACGCCATTTTGCAAGGCATGGAAAAATACCAAACCAAGAATAGAGAAGTTCAGATCAAGGGCGGG
TACATGAAAATAGCTAACGTTGGGCCAAACAGGATATCTGCGGTGAGCAGTTTCGGCCCCGGCCCGGGGC
CAAGAACAGATGGTCACCGCAGTTTCGGCCCCGGCCCGAGGCCAAGAACAGATGGTCCCCAGATATGGCC
CAACCCTCAGCAGTTTCTTAAGACCCATCAGATGTTTCCAGGCTCCCCCAAGGACCTGAAATGACCCTGC
GCCTTATTTGAATTAACCAATCAGCCTGCTTCTCGCTTCTGTTCGCGCGCTTCTGCTTCCCGAGCTCTAT
AAAAGAGCTCACAACCCCTCACTCGGCGCGCCAGTCCTCCGATTGACTGAGTCGCCCTGATCATTGTCGA
TCCTACCATCCACTCGACACACCCGCCAGGATCCGCCACCATGGGACTGAACAGATTTATGCGGGCCATG
ATGGTGGTTTTCATTACTGCCAACTGCATTACGATTAACCCCGACATAATATTCGCAGCGACTGACAGCG
AAGATTCTAGTTTGAACACAGACGAATGGGAGGAGGAAAAGACAGAAGAGCAGCCCAGCGAGGTGAATAC
CGGACCACGCTACGAAACTGCACGTGAGGTGAGTTCACGGGATATTAAAGAACTCGAGAAAAGCAATAAG
GTGAGAAACACTAACAAAGCAGACCTAATCGCAATGTTGAAAGAAAAAGCCGAGAAAGGTCCAAACATCA
ATAATAACAACAGTGAACAGACTGAGAATGCCGCTATAAATGAAGAGGCTTCAGGAGCCGACCGACCCGC
TATCCAGGTGGAGCGTCGGCACCCTGGCCTGCCCTCCGACAGCGCCGCCGAAATTAAAAAGAGGAGGAAA
GCCATCGCATCCTCGGATAGTGAGCTTGAAAGCCTGACTTATCCGGATAAACCAACAAAAGTAAATAAGA
AGAAGGTGGCGAAGGAGTCAGTTGCCGATGCTTCTGAAAGTGACTTAGACTCTAGCATGCAGTCAGCAGA
CGAGTCTTCCCCACAACCTCTGAAAGCCAACCAACAGCCCTTCTTCCCTAAGGTCTTTAAAAAAATAAAG
GATGCCGGGAAATGGGTCCGCGACAAGATCGACGAAAATCCTGAGGTCAAGAAGGCGATTGTTGATAAAT
CCGCCGGGCTCATCGACCAGCTGCTCACCAAGAAGAAGAGTGAGGAGGTGAATGCTTCTGACTTCCCGCC
CCCACCTACGGATGAAGAGCTGCGACTGGCTTTGCCAGAGACCCCTATGCTTCTGGGGTTTAATGCTCCT
GCCACATCAGAACCGAGCTCATTCGAGTTTCCACCACCCCCTACCGACGAAGAGCTGAGGCTTGCTTTGC
CCGAGACGCCAATGCTGCTTGGTTTTAATGCCCCTGCCACCTCCGAGCCCAGCTCGTTCGAATTCCCACC
TCCTCCCACTGAGGATGAACTCGAGATCATCCGGGAGACAGCATCCTCTCTCGATTCTTCCTTTACCCGC
GGGGACTTAGCTTCCTTGCGAAATGCTATTAACCGCCATTCCCAAAATTTCTCTGACTTCCCACCTATCC
CCACAGAAGAGGAGTTGAACGGGAGGGGCGGCAGACCAACATCTGAGGAGTTCTCCTCGCTGAATAGTGG
TGATTTTACCGATGACGAGAACAGCGAGACAACAGAAGAAGAAATTGATCGCCTAGCCGATCTGAGAGAT
AGAGGAACAGGAAAACACTCAAGGAATGCGGGATTTCTGCCCCTGAATCCGTTCGCCAGCAGCCCGGTTC
CTTCTTTAAGTCCCAAGGTCTCCAAAATCAGCGCACCGGCTCTGATCAGTGACATAACTAAAAAGACGCC
ATTTAAGAATCCTTCCCAGCCCCTGAATGTGTTTAATAAGAAGACTACCACTAAGACCGTGACTAAGAAA
CCTACCCCTGTGAAGACCGCCCCAAAGCTAGCAGAACTTCCTGCCACAAAGCCCCAGGAGACCGTACTTA
GGGAAAACAAGACCCCCTTTATAGAGAAGCAGGCAGAGACAAACAAGCAGTCAATCAACATGCCCAGCCT
CCCCGTCATCCAGAAAGAGGCTACCGAGAGCGATAAGGAGGAGATGAAACCACAAACCGAGGAAAAGATG
GTAGAGGAAAGCGAATCAGCCAACAACGCAAACGGCAAGAACGGTAGCGGCGGAAGCGGTGGCGGTGGCA
GCATGAGCGAGCTGATTAAGGAGAACATGCACATGAAGCTGTACATGGAGGGCACCGTGGACAACCATCA
CTTCAAGTGCACATCCGAGGGCGAAGGCAAGCCCTACGAGGGCACCCAGACCATGAGAATCAAGGTGGTC
GAGGGCGGCCCTCTCCCCTTCGCCTTCGACATCCTGGCTACTAGCTTCCTCTACGGCAGCAAGACCTTCA
TCAACCACACCCAGGGCATCCCCGACTTCTTCAAGCAGTCCTTCCCTGAGGGCTTCACATGGGAGAGAGT
CACCACATACGAAGACGGGGGCGTGCTGACCGCTACCCAGGACACCAGCCTCCAGGACGGCTGCCTCATC
TACAACGTCAAGATCAGAGGGGTGAACTTCACATCCAACGGCCCTGTGATGCAGAAGAAAACACTCGGCT
GGGAGGCCTTCACCGAGACGCTGTACCCCGCTGACGGCGGCCTGGAAGGCAGAAACGACATGGCCCTGAA
GCTCGTGGGCGGGAGCCATCTGATCGCAAACATCAAGACCACATATAGATCCAAGAAACCCGCTAAGAAC
CTCAAGATGCCTGGCGTCTACTATGTGGACTACAGACTGGAAAGAATCAAGGAGGCCAACAACGAGACCT
ACGTCGAGCAGCACGAGGTGGCAGTGGCCAGATACTGCGACCTCCCTAGCAAACTGGGGCACAAGCTTAA
TGACAGCGCCGGAAGTGCTGGCTCTGCGGGTACCGGAGTGCAGGTGGAAACCATCTCCCCAGGAGACGGG
CGCACCTTCCCCAAGCGCGGCCAGACCTGCGTGGTGCACTACACCGGGATGCTTGAAGATGGAAAGAAAT
TTGATTCCTCCCGGGACAGAAACAAGCCCTTTAAGTTTATGCTAGGCAAGCAGGAGGTGATCCGAGGCTG
GGAAGAAGGGGTTGCCCAGATGAGTGTGGGTCAGAGAGCCAAACTGACTATATCTCCAGATTATGCCTAT
GGTGCCACTGGGCACCCAGGCATCATCCCACCACATGCCACTCTCGTCTTCGATGTGGAGCTTCTAAAAC
TGGAATGACTCGAGGGCCCGCATCCACCATCGCAGACTTATCATCTTATTCCAGATGCGTGCGGATGGAA
TTCGAGCTCGGTACCTTTAAGACCAATGACTTACAAGGCAGCTGTAGATCTTAGCCACTTTTTAAAAGAA
AAGGGGGGACTGGAAGGGCTAATTCACTCCCAACGAAGACAAGATCTGCTTTTTGCTTGTACTGGGTCTC
TCTGGTTAGACCAGATCTGAGCCTGGGAGCTCTCTGGCTAACTAGGGAACCCACTGCTTAAGCCTCAATA
AAGCTTGCCTTGAGTGCTTCAAGTAGTGTGTGCCCGTCTGTTGTGTGACTCTGGTAACTAGAGATCCCTC
AGACCCTTTTAGTCAGTGTGGAAAATCTCTAGCAGTCCTGGCCAACGTGAGCACCGTGCTGACCTCCAAA
TATCGTTAAGCTGGAGCCTGGGAGCCGGCCTGGCCCTCCGCCCCCCCCACCCCCGCAGCCCACCCCTGGT
CTTTGAATAAAGTCTGAGTGAGTGGCCGACAGTGCCCGTGGAGTTCTCGTGACCTGAGGTGCAGGGCCGG
CGCTAGGGACACGTCCGTGCACGTGCCGAGGCCCCCTGTGCAGCTGCAAGGGACAGGCCTAGCCCTGCAG
GCCTAACTCCGCCCATCCCGCCCCTAACTCCGCCCAGTTCCGCCCATTCTCCGCCTCATGGCTGACTAAT
TTTTTTTATTTATGCAGAGGCCGAGGCCGCCTCGGCCTCTGAGCTATTCCAGAAGTAGTGAGGACGCTTT
TTTGGAGGCCGAGGCTTTTGCAAAGATCGAACAAGAGACAGGACCTGCAGGTTAATTAAATTTAAATCAT
GTGAGCAAAAGGCCAGCAAAAGGCCAGGAACCGTAAAAAGGCCGCGTTGCTGGCGTTTTTCCATAGGCTC
CGCCCCCCTGACGAGCATCACAAAAATCGACGCTCAAGTCAGAGGTGGCGAAACCCGACAGGACTATAAA
GATACCAGGCGTTTCCCCCTGGAAGCTCCCTCGTGCGCTCTCCTGTTCCGACCCTGCCGCTTACCGGATA
CCTGTCCGCCTTTCTCCCTTCGGGAAGCGTGGCGCTTTCTCATAGCTCACGCTGTAGGTATCTCAGTTCG
GTGTAGGTCGTTCGCTCCAAGCTGGGCTGTGTGCACGAACCCCCCGTTCAGCCCGACCGCTGCGCCTTAT
CCGGTAACTATCGTCTTGAGTCCAACCCGGTAAGACACGACTTATCGCCACTGGCAGCAGCCACTGGTAA
CAGGATTAGCAGAGCGAGGTATGTAGGCGGTGCTACAGAGTTCTTGAAGTGGTGGCCTAACTACGGCTAC
ACTAGAAGAACAGTATTTGGTATCTGCGCTCTGCTGAAGCCAGTTACCTTCGGAAAAAGAGTTGGTAGCT
CTTGATCCGGCAAACAAACCACCGCTGGTAGCGGTGGTTTTTTTGTTTGCAAGCAGCAGATTACGCGCAG
AAAAAAAGGATCTCAAGAAGATCCTTTGATCTTTTCTACGGGGTCTGACGCTCAGTGGAACGAAAACTCA
CGTTAAGGGATTTTGGTCATGAGATTATCAAAAAGGATCTTCACCTAGATCCTTTTAAATTAAAAATGAA
GTTTTAAATCAATCTAAAGTATATATGAGTAAACTTGGTCTGACAGTTACCAATGCTTAATCAGTGAGGC
ACCTATCTCAGCGATCTGTCTATTTCGTTCATCCATAGTTGCATTTAAATGGCCGGCCTGGCGCGCCGTT
TAAACCTAGATATTGATAGTCTGATCGGTCAACGTATAATCGAGTCCTAGCTTTTGCAAACATCTATCAA
GAGACAGGATCAGCAGGAGGCTTTCGCATGAGTATTCAACATTTCCGTGTCGCCCTTATTCCCTTTTTTG
CGGCATTTTGCCTTCCTGTTTTTGCTCACCCAGAAACGCTGGTGAAAGTAAAAGATGCTGAAGATCAGTT
GGGTGCGCGAGTGGGTTACATCGAACTGGATCTCAACAGCGGTAAGATCCTTGAGAGTTTTCGCCCCGAA
GAACGCTTTCCAATGATGAGCACTTTTAAAGTTCTGCTATGTGGCGCGGTATTATCCCGTATTGACGCCG
GGCAAGAGCAACTCGGTCGCCGCATACACTATTCTCAGAATGACTTGGTTGAGTATTCACCAGTCACAGA
AAAGCATCTTACGGATGGCATGACAGTAAGAGAATTATGCAGTGCTGCCATAACCATGAGTGATAACACT
GCGGCCAACTTACTTCTGACAACGATTGGAGGACCGAAGGAGCTAACCGCTTTTTTGCACAACATGGGGG
ATCATGTAACTCGCCTTGATCGTTGGGAACCGGAGCTGAATGAAGCCATACCAAACGACGAGCGTGACAC
CACGATGCCTGTAGCAATGGCAACAACCTTGCGTAAACTATTAACTGGCGAACTACTTACTCTAGCTTCC
CGGCAACAGTTGATAGACTGGATGGAGGCGGATAAAGTTGCAGGACCACTTCTGCGCTCGGCCCTTCCGG
CTGGCTGGTTTATTGCTGATAAATCTGGAGCCGGTGAGCGTGGGTCTCGCGGTATCATTGCAGCACTGGG
GCCAGATGGTAAGCCCTCCCGTATCGTAGTTATCTACACGACGGGGAGTCAGGCAACTATGGATGAACGA
AATAGACAGATCGCTGAGATAGGTGCCTCACTGATTAAGCATTGGTAACCGATTCTAGGTGCATTGGCGC
AGAAAAAAATGCCTGATGCGACGCTGCGCGTCTTATACTCCCACATATGCCAGATTCAGCAACGGATACG
GCTTCCCCAACTTGCCCACTTCCATACGTGTCCTCCTTACCAGAAATTTATCCTTAAGATCCCGAATCGT
TTAAACGCGATCGCAGTAATCAATTACGGGGTCATTAGTTCATAGCCCATATATGGAGTTCCGCGTTACA
TAACTTACGGTAAATGGCCCGCCTGGCTGACCGCCCAACGACCCCCGCCCATTGACGTCAATAATGACGT
ATGTTCCCATAGTAACGCCAATAGGGACTTTCCATTGACGTCAATGGGTGGAGTATTTACGGTAAACTGC
CCACTTGGCAGTACATCAAGTGTATCATATGCCAAGTACGCCCCCTATTGACGTCAATGACGGTAAATGG
CCCGCCTGGCATTATGCCCAGTACATGACCTTATGGGACTTTCCTACTTGGCAGTACATCTACGTATTAG
TCATCGCTATTACCATGGTGATGCGGTTTTGGCAGTACATCAATGGGCGTGGATAGCGGTTTGACTCACG
GGGATTTCCAAGTCTCCACCCCATTGACGTCAATGGGAGTTTGTTTTGGCACCAAAATCAACGGGACTTT
CCAAAATGTCGTAACAACTCCGCCCCATTGACGCAAATGGGCGGTAGGCGTGTACGGTGGGAGGTCTATA
TAAGCAGAGCTCGTTTAGTGAACCGGGGTCTCTCTGGTTAGACCAGATCTGAGCCTGGGAGCTCTCTGGC
TAACTAGGGAACCCACTGCTTAAGCCTCAATAAAGCTTGCCTTGAGTGCTTCAAGTAGTGTGTGCCCGTC
TGTTGTGTGACTCTGGTAACTAGAGATCCCTCAGACCCTTTTAGTCAGTGTGGAAAATCTCTAGCAGTGG
CGCCCGAACAGGGACCTGAAAGCGAAAGGGAAACCAGAGCTCTCTCGACGCAGGACTCGGCTTGCTGAAG
CGCGCACGGCAAGAGGCGAGGGGCGGCGACTGGTGAGTACGCCAAAAATTTTGACTAGCGGAGGCTAGAA
GGAGAGAGATGGGTGCGAGAGCGTCAGTATTAAGCGGGGGAGAATTAGATCGCGATGGGAAAAAATTCGG
TTAAGGCCAGGGGGAAAGAAAAAATATAAATTAAAACATATAGTATGGGCAAGCAGGGAGCTAGAACGAT
TCGCAGTTAATCCTGGCCTGTTAGAAACATCAGAAGGCTGTAGACAAATACTGGGACAGCTACAACCATC
CCTTCAGACAGGATCAGAAGAACTTAGATCATTATATAATACAGTAGCAACCCTCTATTGTGTGCATCAA
AGGATAGAGATAAAAGACACCAAGGAAGCTTTAGACAAGATAGAGGAAGAGCAAAACAAAAGTAAGACCA
CCGCACAGCAAGCGGCCGCTGATCTTCAGACCTGGAGGAGGAGATATGAGGGACAATTGGAGAAGTGAAT
TATATAAATATAAAGTAGTAAAAATTGAACCATTAGGAGTAGCACCCACCAAGGCAAAGAGAAGAGTGGT
GCAGAGAGAAAAAAGAGCAGTGGGAATAGGAGCTTTGTTCCTTGGGTTCTTGGGAGCAGCAGGAAGCACT
ATGGGCGCAGCCTCAATGACGCTGACGGTACAGGCCAGACAATTATTGTCTGGTATAGTGCAGCAGCAGA
ACAATTTGCTGAGGGCTATTGAGGCGCAACAGCATCTGTTGCAACTCACAGTCTGGG
